>Addgene plasmid #75122 | MSCV-Cterm_3xFL_BRD9-PGK-Puro-IRES-GFP | depositor partial sequence | sequence record 142066 | insert
ATGGGCAAGAAGCACAAGAAGCACAAGGCCGAGTGGCGCTCGTCCTACGAGGATTATGCCGACAAGCCCC
TGGAGAAGCCTCTAAAGCTAGTCCTGAAGGTCGGAGGAAGTGAAGTGACTGAACTCTCAGGATCCGGCCA
CGACTCCAGTTACTATGATGACAGGTCAGACCATGAGCGAGAGAGGCACAAAGAAAAGAAAAAGAAGAAG
AAGAAGAAGTCCGAGAAGGAGAAGCATCTGGACGATGAGGAAAGAAGGAAGCGAAAGGAAGAGAAGAAGC
GGAAGCGAGAGAGGGAGCACTGTGACACGGAGGGAGAGGCTGACGACTTTGATCCTGGGAAGAAGGTGGA
GGTGGAGCCGCCCCCAGATCGGCCAGTCCGAGCGTGCCGGACACAGCCAGCCGAAAATGAGAGCACACCT
ATTCAGCAACTCCTGGAACACTTCCTCCGCCAGCTTCAGAGAAAAGATCCCCATGGATTTTTTGCTTTTC
CTGTCACGGATGCAATTGCTCCTGGATATTCAATGATAATAAAACATCCCATGGATTTTGGCACCATGAA
AGACAAAATTGTAGCTAATGAATACAAGTCAGTTACGGAATTTAAGGCAGATTTCAAGCTGATGTGTGAT
AATGCAATGACATACAATAGGCCAGATACCGTGTACTACAAGTTGGCGAAGAAGATCCTTCACGCAGGCT
TTAAGATGATGAGCAAACAGGCAGCTCTTTTGGGCAATGAAGATACAGCTGTTGAGGAACCTGTCCCTGA
AGTTGTACCAGTACAAGTAGAAACTGCCAAGAAATCCAAAAAGCCGAGTAGAGAAGTTATCAGCTGCATG
TTTGAGCCTGAAGGGAATGCCTGCAGCTTGACGGACAGTACCGCAGAGGAGCACGTGCTGGCGCTGGTGG
AGCACGCAGCTGACGAAGCTCGGGACAGGATCAACCGGTTCCTCCCAGGCGGCAAGATGGGCTATCTGAA
GAGGAACGGGGACGGGAGCCTGCTCTACAGCGTGGTCAACACGGCCGAGCCGGACGCTGATGAGGAGGAG
ACCCACCCGGTGGACTTGAGCTCGCTCTCCAGTAAGCTACTCCCAGGCTTCACCACGCTGGGCTTCAAAG
ACGAGAGAAGAAACAAAGTCACCTTTCTCTCCAGTGCCACTACTGCGCTTTCGATGCAGAATAATTCAGT
ATTTGGCGACTTGAAGTCGGACGAGATGGAGCTGCTCTACTCAGCCTACGGAGATGAGACAGGCGTGCAG
TGTGCGCTGAGCCTGCAGGAGTTTGTGAAGGATGCTGGGAGCTACAGCAAGAAAGTGGTGGACGACCTCC
TGGACCAGATCACAGGCGGAGACCACTCTAGGACGCTCTTCCAGCTGAAGCAGAGAAGAAATGTTCCCAT
GAAGCCTCCAGATGAAGCCAAGGTTGGGGACACCCTAGGAGACAGCAGCAGCTCTGTTCTGGAGTTCATG
TCGATGAAGTCCTATCCCGACGTTTCTGTGGATATCTCCATGCTCAGCTCTCTGGGGAAGGTGAAGAAGG
AGCTGGACCCTGACGACAGCCATTTGAACTTGGATGAGACGACGAAGCTCCTGCAGGACCTGCACGAAGC
ACAGGCGGAGCGCGGCGGCTCTCGGCCGTCGTCCAACCTCAGCTCCCTGTCCAACGCCTCCGAGAGGGAC
CAGCACCACCTGGGAAGCCCTTCTCGCCTGAGTGTCGGGGAGCAGCCAGACGTCACCCACGACCCCTATG
AGTTTCTTCAGTCTCCAGAGCCTGCGGCCTCTGCCAAGACCGGAGGCGATTACAAAGACCATGACGGTGA
TTATAAAGATCATGATATCGATTACAAGGATGACGATGACAAGTGA
