>Addgene plasmid #75122 | MSCV-Cterm_3xFL_BRD9-PGK-Puro-IRES-GFP | addgene partial sequence | sequence record 147769 | pLXSN5 5'-CCCTTGAACCTCCTCGTTCGACC-3'
GCCGAGTGGCGCTCGTCCTACGAGGATTATGCCGACAAGCCCCTGGAGAAGCCTCTAAAGCTAGTCCTGA
AGGTCGGAGGAAGTGAAGTGACTGAACTCTCAGGATCCGGCCACGACTCCAGTTACTATGATGACAGGTC
AGACCATGAGCGAGAGAGGCACAAAGAAAAGAAAAAGAAGAAGAAGAAGAAGTCCGAGAAGGAGAAGCAT
CTGGACGATGAGGAAAGAAGGAAGCGAAAGGAAGAGAAGAAGCGGAAGCGAGAGAGGGAGCACTGTGACA
CGGAGGGAGAGGCTGACGACTTTGATCCTGGGAAGAAGGTGGAGGTGGAGCCGCCCCCAGATCGGCCAGT
CCGAGCGTGCCGGACACAGCCAGCCGAAAATGAGAGCACACCTATTCAGCAACTCCTGGAACACTTCCTC
CGCCAGCTTCAGAGAAAAGATCCCCATGGATTTTTTGCTTTTCCTGTCACGGATGCAATTGCTCCTGGAT
ATTCAATGATAATAAAACATCCCATGGATTTTGGCACCATGAAAGACAAAATTGTAGCTAATGAATACAA
GTCAGTTACGGAATTTAAGGCAGATTTCAAGCTGATGTGTGATAATGCAATGACATACAATAGGCCAGAT
ACCGTGTACTACAAGTTGGCGAAGAAGATCCTTCACGCAGGCTTTAAGATGATGAGCAAACAGGCAGCTC
TTTTGGGCAATGAAGATACAGCTGTTGAGGAACCTGTCCCTGAAGTTGTACCAGTACAAGTAGAAACTGC
CAAGAAATCCAAAAAGCCGAGTAGAGAAGTTATCAGCTGC
