>Addgene plasmid #75122 | MSCV-Cterm_3xFL_BRD9-PGK-Puro-IRES-GFP | addgene partial sequence | sequence record 147796 | MSCV_C_rev2 5'-ggccagaggccacttgtgtagcgcc-3'
CTCCAGACTGCCTTGGGAAAAGCGCCTCCCCTACCCGGTAGAATTCTCACTTGTCATCGTCATCCTTGTA
ATCGATATCATGATCTTTATAATCACCGTCATGGTCTTTGTAATCGCCTCCGGTCTTGGCAGAGGCCGCA
GGCTCTGGAGACTGAAGAAACTCATAGGGGTCGTGGGTGACGTCTGGCTGCTCCCCGACACTCAGGCGAG
AAGGGCTTCCCAGGTGGTGCTGGTCCCTCTCGGAGGCGTTGGACAGGGAGCTGAGGTTGGACGACGGCCG
AGAGCCGCCGCGCTCCGCCTGTGCTTCGTGCAGGTCCTGCAGGAGCTTCGTCGTCTCATCCAAGTTCAAA
TGGCTGTCGTCAGGGTCCAGCTCCTTCTTCACCTTCCCCAGAGAGCTGAGCATGGAGATATCCACAGAAA
CGTCGGGATAGGACTTCATCGACATGAACTCCAGAACAGAGCTGCTGCTGTCTCCTAGGGTGTCCCCAAC
CTTGGCTTCATCTGGAGGCTTCATGGGAACATTTCTTCTCTGCTTCAGCTGGAAGAGCGTCCTAGAGTGG
TCTCCGCCTGTGATCTGGTCCAGGAGGTCGTCCACCACTTTCTTGCTGTAGCTCCCAGCATCCTTCACAA
ACTCCTGCAGGCTCAGCGCACACTGCACGCCTGTCTCATCTCCGTAGGCTGAGTAGAGCAGCTCCATCTC
GTCCGACTTCAAGTCGCCAAATACTGAATTATTCTGCATCGAAAGCGCAGTA
