[The description below was written by a language model from this plasmid's Addgene catalogue record.]
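Description:
MSCV-Cterm_3xFL_BRD9-PGK-Puro-IRES-GFP is a gammaretroviral expression plasmid built on the MSCV-transgene-PGK-Puro-IRES-GFP backbone (about 7.7 kb without insert) and designed to deliver wild-type human BRD9 into mammalian cells by retroviral transduction. It is propagated in E. coli under ampicillin selection. The record does not give the copy number or name the bacterial origin of replication, and no feature table is provided, so the element layout described here is inferred from the construct name and catalogue fields.

The payload is a roughly 1.9 kb human BRD9 coding sequence carrying a C-terminal 3xFLAG epitope, cloned between retained XhoI and EcoRI sites. In MSCV-type vectors, the transgene sits downstream of the murine stem cell virus 5′ long terminal repeat, which acts as the promoter after integration, while the LTRs and packaging signal allow the genomic RNA to be packaged when viral proteins are supplied in trans. As the name indicates, a second internal cassette follows, in which a PGK promoter drives a bicistronic transcript encoding puromycin resistance and, through an IRES, GFP. Transduced cells can therefore be enriched by drug selection and also tracked or sorted by fluorescence, independently of the BRD9 transcript. The 3xFLAG tag permits detection, immunoprecipitation or chromatin-binding analysis of the exogenous protein with anti-FLAG antibodies.

BRD9 is a bromodomain-containing protein, and the associated publication concerns the sensitivity and engineered resistance of myeloid leukemia cells to BRD9 inhibition. In that context, this wild-type tagged construct is suited to stable BRD9 expression in such cells.
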