Addgene plasmid #75122: MSCV-Cterm_3xFL_BRD9-PGK-Puro-IRES-GFP
Purpose: Retroviral expression plasmid encoding wild type human BRD9 with a C terminal 3x FLAG-tag
Depositing lab: Christopher Vakoc. Depositing organization: Cold Spring Harbor Laboratory. Publication: Sensitivity and engineered resistance of myeloid leukemia cells to BRD9 inhibition. Hohmann AF, Martin LJ, Minder JL, Roe JS, Shi J, Steurer S, Bader G, McConnell D, Pearson M, Gerstberger T, Gottschamel T, Thompson D, Suzuki Y, Koegl M, Vakoc CR. Nat Chem Biol. 2016 Jul 4. doi: 10.1038/nchembio.2115. PubMed 27376689.
Backbone
  Vector backbone: MSCV-transgene-PGK-Puro IRES-GFP
  Backbone size w/o insert (bp): 7656
  Vector type: Retroviral
  Selectable markers: Puromycin
Growth in bacteria
  Bacterial resistance: Ampicillin, 100 μg/mL
  Growth temperature: 37°C
  Growth strain: NEB Stable
  Copy number: Unknown
Gene/Insert
  Gene/Insert name: BRD9
  Species: H. sapiens (human)
  Insert size (bp): 1866
  Entrez Gene: BRD9 (a.k.a. LAVS3040, PRO9856, SMARCI2)
  Tag / fusion protein: 3x FLAG-tag (C terminal on insert)
  Cloning method: Restriction Enzyme; 5′ cloning site Xho1 (not destroyed); 3′ cloning site EcoR1 (not destroyed)
  Sequencing primers: 5′ MSCV5; 3′ MSCV3
Terms and licenses: Academic/Nonprofit Terms; Industry Terms: Not Available to Industry
How to cite: MSCV-Cterm_3xFL_BRD9-PGK-Puro-IRES-GFP was a gift from Christopher Vakoc (Addgene plasmid # 75122 ; http://n2t.net/addgene:75122 ; RRID:Addgene_75122)
